Addgene plasmid #65986: J23102_FB
Purpose: MoClo Basic Part: Constitutive promoter - Anderson series - high strength [F:J23102:B]
Depositing lab: Douglas Densmore. Depositing organization: Boston University Main Campus. Publication: CIDAR MoClo: Improved MoClo Assembly Standard and New E. coli Part Library Enable Rapid Combinatorial Design for Synthetic and Traditional Biology. Iverson SV, Haddock TL, Beal J, Densmore DM. ACS Synth Biol. 2016 Jan 15;5(1):99-103. doi: 10.1021/acssynbio.5b00124. Epub 2015 Nov 4. PubMed 26479688.
Backbone
  Vector backbone: DVA
  Vector type: Synthetic Biology
Growth in bacteria
  Bacterial resistance: Ampicillin, 100 μg/mL
  Growth temperature: 37°C
  Growth strain: DH5alpha
  Copy number: Unknown
Gene/Insert
  Gene/Insert name: Constitutive promoter (alt name: Basic Part - Promoter)
  Species: Synthetic
  Cloning method: Unknown
Terms and licenses: Academic/Nonprofit Terms; Industry Terms: Not Available to Industry
How to cite: J23102_FB was a gift from Douglas Densmore (Addgene plasmid # 65986 ; http://n2t.net/addgene:65986 ; RRID:Addgene_65986)
