[The description below was written by a language model from this plasmid's Addgene catalogue record and pLannotate feature annotations shown in this document.]
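Description:
J23102_FB is a small (about 2.1 kb) synthetic-biology part plasmid from the CIDAR MoClo library for E. coli, carrying a single Level 0 "basic part" in the DVA destination vector backbone. It is propagated in standard E. coli cloning strains through a high-copy ColE1/pUC-type origin of replication and selected with ampicillin via a β-lactamase (AmpR) gene driven by its native bla promoter. The catalogue entry lists copy number as unknown, although the annotated origin is of the high-copy class.

The payload is the constitutive promoter J23102, a high-strength member of the Anderson promoter series of synthetic sigma70-type bacterial promoters. The automated annotation labels the short promoter region as a fragment of J23119, the consensus parent of the Anderson collection. This partial match is expected because the family members differ from J23119 at only a few positions. The "F:J23102:B" notation indicates that the promoter is flanked by the MoClo fusion sites designated F and B, which in Golden Gate/MoClo assembly become the overhangs released by a Type IIS restriction enzyme and dictate where the part is placed relative to its neighbours. The Type IIS sites themselves are not annotated in the feature table. BioBrick prefix and suffix sequences lie on either side of the insert region, and a putative bacterial terminator lies just upstream, which may insulate the part from read-through transcription.

The plasmid serves as a reusable promoter module to be combined with ribosome binding site, coding sequence and terminator parts into transcriptional units, and the F upstream site allows placement at a specific position in multi-unit devices.
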