Features (pLannotate 1.2.2; 7 found; start..end, strand, type, name):
      5..29      +  promoter       J23119(SpeI) promoter (fragment): bacterial promoter (Registry of Standard Biological Parts BBa J23119) modified to end with an SpeI site
     51..71      +  misc_feature   BioBrick suffix: universal suffix for all parts
    248..836     -  rep_origin     ori: high-copy-number ColE1/pMB1/pBR322/pUC origin of replication
   1007..1867    -  CDS            AmpR: β-lactamase; bla; confers resistance to ampicillin, carbenicillin, and related antibiotics
   1868..1972    -  promoter       AmpR promoter: bla
   2062..2105    -  terminator     bacterial terminator: putative bacterial transcription terminator
   2108..2129    +  misc_feature   BioBrick prefix: BioBrick prefix for parts that do not start with "ATG"
>Addgene plasmid #65986 | J23102_FB | depositor full sequence | sequence record 114033 | J23102_FB sequence 2143 bps
CGCTTTGACAGCTAGCTCAGTCCTAGGTACTGTGCTAGCTACTAGAGACCTACTAGTAGCGGCCGCTGCA
GGCTTCCTCGCTCACTGACTCGCTGCGCTCGGTCGTTCGGCTGCGGCGAGCGGTATCAGCTCACTCAAAG
GCGGTAATACGGTTATCCACAGAATCAGGGGATAACGCAGGAAAGAACATGTGAGCAAAAGGCCAGCAAA
AGGCCAGGAACCGTAAAAAGGCCGCGTTGCTGGCGTTTTTCCACAGGCTCCGCCCCCCTGACGAGCATCA
CAAAAATCGACGCTCAAGTCAGAGGTGGCGAAACCCGACAGGACTATAAAGATACCAGGCGTTTCCCCCT
GGAAGCTCCCTCGTGCGCTCTCCTGTTCCGACCCTGCCGCTTACCGGATACCTGTCCGCCTTTCTCCCTT
CGGGAAGCGTGGCGCTTTCTCATAGCTCACGCTGTAGGTATCTCAGTTCGGTGTAGGTCGTTCGCTCCAA
GCTGGGCTGTGTGCACGAACCCCCCGTTCAGCCCGACCGCTGCGCCTTATCCGGTAACTATCGTCTTGAG
TCCAACCCGGTAAGACACGACTTATCGCCACTGGCAGCAGCCACTGGTAACAGGATTAGCAGAGCGAGGT
ATGTAGGCGGTGCTACAGAGTTCTTGAAGTGGTGGCCTAACTACGGCTACACTAGAAGAACAGTATTTGG
TATCTGCGCTCTGCTGAAGCCAGTTACCTTCGGAAAAAGAGTTGGTAGCTCTTGATCCGGCAAACAAACC
ACCGCTGGTAGCGGTGGTTTTTTTGTTTGCAAGCAGCAGATTACGCGCAGAAAAAAAGGATCTCAAGAAG
ATCCTTTGATCTTTTCTACGGGGTCTGACGCTCAGTGGAACGAAAACTCACGTTAAGGGATTTTGGTCAT
GAGATTATCAAAAAGGATCTTCACCTAGATCCTTTTAAATTAAAAATGAAGTTTTAAATCAATCTAAAGT
ATATATGAGTAAACTTGGTCTGACAGTTACCAATGCTTAATCAGTGAGGCACCTATCTCAGCGATCTGTC
TATTTCGTTCATCCATAGTTGCCTGACTCCCCGTCGTGTAGATAACTACGATACGGGAGGGCTTACCATC
TGGCCCCAGTGCTGCAATGATACCGCGCGACCCACGCTCACCGGCTCCAGATTTATCAGCAATAAACCAG
CCAGCCGGAAGGGCCGAGCGCAGAAGTGGTCCTGCAACTTTATCCGCCTCCATCCAGTCTATTAATTGTT
GCCGGGAAGCTAGAGTAAGTAGTTCGCCAGTTAATAGTTTGCGCAACGTTGTTGCCATTGCTACAGGCAT
CGTGGTGTCACGCTCGTCGTTTGGTATGGCTTCATTCAGCTCCGGTTCCCAACGATCAAGGCGAGTTACA
TGATCCCCCATGTTGTGCAAAAAAGCGGTTAGCTCCTTCGGTCCTCCGATCGTTGTCAGAAGTAAGTTGG
CCGCAGTGTTATCACTCATGGTTATGGCAGCACTGCATAATTCTCTTACTGTCATGCCATCCGTAAGATG
CTTTTCTGTGACTGGTGAGTACTCAACCAAGTCATTCTGAGAATAGTGTATGCGGCGACCGAGTTGCTCT
TGCCCGGCGTCAATACGGGATAATACCGCGCCACATAGCAGAACTTTAAAAGTGCTCATCATTGGAAAAC
GTTCTTCGGGGCGAAAACTCTCAAGGATCTTACCGCTGTTGAGATCCAGTTCGATGTAACCCACTCGTGC
ACCCAACTGATCTTCAGCATCTTTTACTTTCACCAGCGTTTCTGGGTGAGCAAAAACAGGAAGGCAAAAT
GCCGCAAAAAAGGGAATAAGGGCGACACGGAAATGTTGAATACTCATACTCTTCCTTTTTCAATATTATT
GAAGCATTTATCAGGGTTATTGTCTCATGAGCGGATACATATTTGAATGTATTTAGAAAAATAAACAAAT
AGGGGTTCCGCGCACATTTCCCCGAAAAGTGCCACCTGACGTCTAAGAAACCATTATTATCATGACATTA
ACCTATAAAAATAGGCGTATCACGAGGCAGAATTTCAGATAAAAAAAATCCTTAGCTTTCGCTAAGGATG
ATTTCTGGAATTCGCGGCCGCTTCTAGAGACTAGTGGGTCTCA
