>Addgene plasmid #65986 | J23102_FB | addgene partial sequence | sequence record 114032 | MoCloR 5'-gccacctgacgtctaagaaacc-3'
ATAGGCGTATCACGAGGCAGAATTTCAGATAAAAAAAATCCTTAGCTTTCGCTAAGGATGATTTCTGGAA
TTCGCGGCCGCTTCTAGAGACTAGTGGGTCTCACGCTTTGACAGCTAGCTCAGTCCTAGGTACTGTGCTA
GCTACTAGAGACCTACTAGTAGCGGCCGCTGCAGGCTTCCTCGCTCACTGACTCGCTGCGCTCGGTCGTT
CGGCTGCGGCGAGCGGTATCAGCTCACTCAAAGGCGGTAATACGGTTATCCACAGAATCAGGGGATAACG
CAGGAAAGAACATGTGAGCAAAAGGCCAGCAAAAGGCCAGGAACCGTAAAAAGGCCGCGTTGCTGGCGTT
TTTCCACAGGCTCCGCCCCCCTGACGAGCATCACAAAAATCGACGCTCAAGTCAGAGGTGGCGAAACCCG
ACAGGACTATAAAGATACCAGGCGTTTCCCCCTGGAAGCTCCCTCGTGCGCTCTCCTGTTCCGACCCTGC
CGCTTACCGGATACCTGTCCGCCTTTCTCCCTTCGGGAAGCGTGGCGCTTTCTCATAGCTCACGCTGTAG
GTATCTCAGTTCGGTGTAGGTCGTTCGCTCCAAGCTGGGCTGTGTGCACGAACCCCCCGTTCAGCCCGAC
CGCTGCGCCTTATCCGGTAACTATCGTCTTGAGTCCAACCCGGTAAGACACGACTTATCGCCACTGGCAG
CAGCCACTGGTAACAGGATTAGCAGAGCGAGGTATGTAGGCGGTGCTACAGAGTTCTTGAAGTGGTGGCC
TAACTACGGCTACACTAGAAGAACAGTATTTGGTATCTGCGCTCTGCTGAAGCCAGTTACCTTCGGAA
